>Addgene plasmid #212888 | pCYP55 | addgene full sequence | sequence record 424244 | Addgene NGS Result
ACTGACTCGCTGCACGAGGCAGACCTCAGCGCTAGCGGAGTGTATACTGGCTTACTATGTTGGCACTGAT
GAGGGTGTCAGTGAAGTGCTTCATGTGGCAGGAGAAAAAAGGCTGCACCGGTGCGTCAGCAGAATATGTG
ATACAGGATATATTCCGCTTCCTCGCTCACTGACTCGCTACGCTCGGTCGTTCGACTGCGGCGAGCGGAA
ATGGCTTACGAACGGGGCGGAGATTTCCTGGAAGATGCCAGGAAGATACTTAACAGGGAAGTGAGAGGGC
CGCGGCAAAGCCGTTTTTCCATAGGCTCCGCCCCCCTGACAAGCATCACGAAATCTGACGCTCAAATCAG
TGGTGGCGAAACCCGACAGGACTATAAAGATACCAGGCGTTTCCCCCTGGCGGCTCCCTCGTGCGCTCTC
CTGTTCCTGCCTTTCGGTTTACCGGTGTCATTCCGCTGTTATGGCCGCGTTTGTCTCATTCCACGCCTGA
CACTCAGTTCCGGGTAGGCAGTTCGCTCCAAGCTGGACTGTATGCACGAACCCCCCGTTCAGTCCGACCG
CTGCGCCTTATCCGGTAACTATCGTCTTGAGTCCAACCCGGAAAGACATGCAAAAGCACCACTGGCAGCA
GCCACTGGTAATTGATTTAGAGGAGTTAGTCTTGAAGTCATGCGCCGGTTAAGGCTAAACTGAAAGGACA
AGTTTTGGTGACTGCGCTCCTCCAAGCCAGTTACCTCGGTTCAAAGAGTTGGTAGCTCAGAGAACCTTCG
AAAAACCGCCCTGCAAGGCGGTTTTTTCGTTTTCAGAGCAAGAGATTACGCGCAGACCAAAACGATCTCA
AGAAGATCATCTTATTAAGGGGTCTGACGCTCAGTGGAACGAAAAATCAATCTAAAGTATATATGAGTAA
ACTTGGTCTGACAGTTACCTTAGAAAAACTCATCGAGCATCAAATGAAACTGCAATTTATTCATATCAGG
ATTATCAATACCATATTTTTGAAAAAGCCGTTTCTGTAATGAAGGAGAAAACTCACCGAGGCAGTTCCAT
AGGATGGCAAGATCCTGGTATCGGTCTGCGATTCCGACTCGTCCAACATCAATACAACCTATTAATTTCC
CCTCGTCAAAAATAAGGTTATCAAGTGAGAAATCACCATGAGTGACGACTGAATCCGGTGAGAATGGCAA
AAGCTTATGCATTTCTTTCCAGACTTGTTCAACAGGCCAGCCATTACGCTCGTCATCAAAATCACTCGCA
TCAACCAAACCGTTATTCATTCGTGATTGCGCCTGAGCGAGACGAAATACGCGATCGCTGTTAAAAGGAC
AATTACAAACAGGAATCGAATGCAACCGGCGCAGGAACACTGCCAGCGCATCAACAATATTTTCACCTGA
ATCAGGATATTCTTCTAATACCTGGAATGCTGTTTTCCCGGGGATCGCAGTGGTGAGTAACCATGCATCA
TCAGGAGTACGGATAAAATGCTTGATGGTCGGAAGAGGCATAAATTCCGTCAGCCAGTTTAGTCTGACCA
TCTCATCTGTAACATCATTGGCAACGCTACCTTTGCCATGTTTCAGAAACAACTCTGGCGCATCGGGCTT
CCCATACAATCGATAGATTGTCGCACCTGATTGCCCGACATTATCGCGAGCCCATTTATACCCATATAAA
TCAGCATCCATGTTGGAATTTAATCGCGGCCTGGAGCAAGACGTTTCCCGTTGAATATGGCTCATAACAC
CCCTTGTATTACTGTTTATGTAAGCAGACAGTTTTATTGTTCATGATGATATATTTTTATCTTGTGCAAT
GTACATCAGAGATTTTGAGACACAACCAATTATTGAAGGCCTCCCTAACGGGGGGCCTTTTTTTGTTTCT
GGTCTCCCAAGCGCTTAACGATCGTTGGCTGAACAAACAGACAATCTGGTCTGTTTGTATTATGGAAAAT
TTTTCTGTATAATAGATTCAACAAACAGACAATCTGGTCTGTTTGTATTATCAGCGGTCAACGCATGTGC
TTTGCGTTCTGATGAGACAGTGATGTCGAAACCGCCTCTACAAATAATTTTGTTTACCACCTCTTCTCAT
AAGGAGGTTTTTTATGCCAGCCTGGAAAGCCCTGCCTGCGGCCGTTCGTGATACTCATCGTGCCTTTGTG
GATGTGGGTAACTGGTCAGACGGTGATGTGGTGCGCGTTTCCCTTGGTGTCAGCCGCCCGTATCTCGTGA
CCAATCCGGCGCACGTGCAGGAAGTGTTACATGAACGGGCGGCAATCTATCCGCGCGGAGATGATACCGC
ACTCTGGCGTAGTGTACGCAAGTTGGTGGGTGATGGCATCTTGGCTGAAGGCGACGCGTGGGCCGCTAGT
AGAAGAGTCCTTGCGCCAATGTTTCGCCCTGCCCGTATCAACGCCATGGTAGATACCATGGCGGATGCTA
TCGCAGGCGCTATAGATGATTTGCACGGCGCGGCAACGGCAGGCACGCCGATTGACGTTGGTCGCGAACT
GAGCCGCATTGTGTGCAGTGCCATAATGCGTGTGTTCTTTGCAGACCGTATCACGGTACGCGACGCCCTT
CGGATCATGAAAGCCCAGGAAACCATTGTGACTGCCATGGCGCCGCGCATTTTAGCACCTCTGGTACCGT
GGTGGATTCCCATGCCGGGGGATCGTAGATTCCGCGCCGCGGTGCGTTCAATCGATGACATTCTGCTGCC
CGTGCTTAGACAGGCCCAGCGTCAGCCCGACGATGGCGACGATTTATTATCCCGTTTGGTGCACGCGCGC
GCAGATGATGGTCGCGCCCTGAGCGAAAAACGTATGCGCGACGATTTGGTGAGCATGGTCGCGGTTACTA
CCGAAACAAGCACCGTGGTACTGACATGGTTGTGGCCTTTGCTGGCGAACCATCCCGATGTTGCAAATCG
TCTGTATGACGAAATTGATCGCGTTGTTGGCGGCGGACCAGTCCGTGGTGATCATCTGGCGGAACTGACG
TATACCCGCATGGTTCTGGATGAATTGTTACGACTGTACCCGGCCGGATGGATTCTCCCTCGTCGGGCAG
CGACCACGGATATTCTGGGAGGGGTGCGTATAAATAAAGGTGCCACCGTAATCCTGTCGCCCTATGTAAC
ACAGCGTATGACCGCATGGTGGGGTCCCACGGCAGAAGCCTTCGACCCGGAAAGATTCGCGGCGGGTCGA
GAAGCCGCGGATGGGAGACATCGGTACGCTTACTATCCCTTCGGCGTCGGCATGCACCGATGTCTGGGGG
AGCATCTGTTTAACCTGGAAGCTATCCTCATCGTTGCCACGCTTTTGTCACGTTTCCGCTTTGCTCTGAC
GGATACAAGCATGCCGGGAGTTAAAGTGGCTGCCTCCACGCGGCCGGCTCGAACCGTAGAGGTGATTCTG
AAACCTGTCGCGCCGGTTCCAGCGCGTTAATAAGGATGAGCTCTACAAATAAGCAGAGGTGGTTGTGTTG
CGAAAAAAAAAAAAAAACACCCTAACGGGTGTTTTTTTTTTTTTGGTGTCCCCACGTGTGGCGCTGGAGA
CCGTCCAATGGCGGCGCGCCATCGAATGGTGCAAAACCTTTCGCGGTATGGCATGATAGCGCCCGGAAGA
GAGTCAATTCAGGGTGGTGAATATGAGCCCGAAACGTCGTACCCAGGCAGAACGTGCAATGGAAACCCAG
GGTAAACTGATTGCAGCAGCACTGGGTGTTCTGCGTGAAAAAGGTTATGCAGGTTTTCGTATTGCAGATG
TTCCGGGTGCAGCCGGTGTTAGCCGTGGTGCACAGAGCCATCATTTTCCGACCAAACTGGAACTGCTGCT
GGCAACCTTTGAATGGCTGTATGAGCAGATTACCGAACGTAGCCGTGCACGTCTGGCAAAACTGAAACCG
GAAGATGATGTTATTCAGCAGATGCTGGATGATGCAGCAGATTTTTTTCTGGATGATGATTTTAGCATCG
GCCTGGATCTGATTGTTGCAGCAGATCGTGATCCGGCACTGCGTGAAGGTATTCTGCGTACCGTTGAACG
TAATCGTTTTGTTGTTGAAGATATGTGGCTGGGTGTGCTGGTGAGCCGTGGTCTGAGCCGTGATGATGCC
GAAGATATTCTGTGGCTGATTTTTAACAGCGTTCGTGGTCTGACAGTTCGTAGCCTGTGGCAGAAAGATA
AAGAACGTTTTGAACGTGTGCGTAATAGCACCCTGGAAATTGCACGTGAACGTTATGCAAAATTCAAACG
TTGATAAGGATCCTAATTGGTAACGAATCAGACAATTGACGGCTCGAGGGAGTAGCATAGGGTTTGCAGA
ATCCCTGCTTCGTCCATTTGACAGGCACATTATGCATCGATGATAAGCTGTCAAACATGAGCAGATCCTC
TACGCCGGACGCATCGTGGCCGGCATCACCGGCGCCACAGGTGCGGTTGCTGGCGCCTATATCGCCGACA
TCACCGATGGGGAAGATCGGGCTCGCCACTTCGGGCTCATGAGCAAATATTTTATCTGAGGTGCTTCCTC
GCTC
Features (pLannotate 1.2.2; 12 found; start..end, strand, type, name):
     28..54      +  misc_feature   bom (fragment): basis of mobility region from pBR322
    153..208     -  rep_origin     RSF ori (fragment): Plasmids containing the RSF 1030 origin of replication can be propagated in E. coli cells that contain additional plasmids with compatible origins.
    296..841     -  rep_origin     p15A ori: Plasmids containing the medium-copy-number p15A origin of replication can be propagated in E. coli cells that contain a second plasmid with the ColE1 origin.
    930..1745    -  CDS            KanR: aminoglycoside phosphotransferase; aph(3')-Ia; confers resistance to kanamycin in bacteria or G418 (Geneticin®) in eukaryotes
   1922..1949    +  protein_bind   CuO: CymR-binding P2 operator sequence from the p-cmt operon of Pseudomonas putida (Mullick et al., 2006) CymR
   1980..2007    +  protein_bind   CuO: CymR-binding P2 operator sequence from the p-cmt operon of Pseudomonas putida (Mullick et al., 2006) CymR
   2011..2066    +  ncRNA          Hammerhead 3: Accession: RF00008 - Hammerhead ribozyme (type III)
   3589..3662    +  promoter       lacIq promoter (fragment): lacI (mutant); In the lacIq allele, a single base change in the promoter boosts expression of the lacI gene about 10-fold.
   3663..4271    +  CDS            cymR: CYMR_PSEPU - Experimental evidence at transcript level: Swiss-Prot protein existence level 2. Involved in the repression of the cym and cmt operons which are responsible of the p-cymene degradation. From Pseudomonas putida (Arthrobacter siderocapsulatus).
   4376..4394    -  promoter       tet promoter (fragment): E. coli promoter for tetracycline efflux protein gene
   4404..4524    +  CDS            TcR (fragment): tetracycline efflux protein; tet; confers resistance to tetracycline
   4543..11      -  rep_origin     RSF ori (fragment) (across the origin): Plasmids containing the RSF 1030 origin of replication can be propagated in E. coli cells that contain additional plasmids with compatible origins.
