[The description below was written by a language model from this plasmid's Addgene catalogue record and pLannotate feature annotations shown in this document.]
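Description:
pCYP55 is a 4,554-nt bacterial expression plasmid built on the pCYP backbone for producing a cytochrome P450 from the actinomycete Salinispora arenicola in Escherichia coli. The purpose field describes the enzyme as "LRD-modifying" without expanding the abbreviation. The coding sequence was codon optimized and commercially synthesized. Selection is by kanamycin through an aph(3')-Ia KanR gene. The only complete replication origin annotated is p15A, which is normally considered medium copy and is compatible with ColE1-type plasmids. The catalogue entry, however, lists the plasmid as high copy, so the two sources differ on this point. Short fragments matching the RSF origin, the pBR322 bom region, and the tet promoter and TcR gene are also detected and look like backbone remnants rather than functional parts.

Expression is driven by the PcymRC promoter, a cumate-responsive system. Two copies of the CuO operator, the binding site for the Pseudomonas putida CymR repressor, lie in the promoter region. The plasmid also carries its own cymR gene downstream of a sequence matching a lacIq promoter fragment, so repression is supplied in cis and would be relieved by adding cumate. A type III hammerhead ribozyme sits directly after the operators. Such a ribozyme typically acts as an insulator, cleaving the 5' leader so that translation is less affected by promoter context. The P450 open reading frame itself was not annotated, but it presumably occupies the unannotated stretch between the ribozyme and the cymR cassette. The associated work concerns a redox-proficient E. coli used to screen terpenoids and modifying P450s, and this plasmid appears to be one of a series of P450 expression constructs for that platform.
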