Addgene plasmid #212888: pCYP55
Purpose: Expresses the Salinispora arenicola LRD-modifying cytochrome P450 enzyme
Depositing lab: Christopher Voigt. Depositing organization: Massachusetts Institute of Technology. Publication: Design of a redox-proficient Escherichia coli for screening terpenoids and modifying cytochrome P450s. Lin GM, Voigt CA. Nature Catalysis. 6, 1016–1029 (2023). https://doi.org/10.1038/s41929-023-01049-5.
Backbone
  Vector backbone: pCYP
  Vector type: Bacterial Expression
Growth in bacteria
  Bacterial resistance: Kanamycin, 50 μg/mL
  Growth temperature: 37°C
  Growth strain: DH5alpha
  Copy number: High Copy
Gene/Insert
  Gene/Insert name: cytochrome P450 (alt name: Uniprot ID: A8M707)
  Species: Salinispora arenicola
  Promoter: PcymRC
  Cloning method: Unknown
Resource information
  A portion of this plasmid was derived from a plasmid made by: codon optimized and synthesized by vendors
Terms and licenses: Academic/Nonprofit Terms; Industry Terms: Not Available to Industry
How to cite: pCYP55 was a gift from Christopher Voigt (Addgene plasmid # 212888 ; http://n2t.net/addgene:212888 ; RRID:Addgene_212888)
